Addgene plasmid #240663: pG20_mCherry_TEV_mVenus_FR
Purpose: (Empty Backbone) Expression plasmid for mCherry-TEV-mVenus-tagged proteins with FAST-Red transgenic seed selection
Depositing lab: Hans-Henning Kunz. Depositing organization: Ludwig-Maximilians-Universitaet Muenchen (LMU). Publication: Catch & Release-rapid cost-effective protein purification from plants using a DIY GFP-Trap-protease approach. Schwartz S, Engstler C, Muhlbauer S, Windenbach E, Wunder T, Kunz HH, Brandt B. Plant J. 2025 Nov;124(3):e70544. doi: 10.1111/tpj.70544. PubMed 41222448.
Backbone
  Vector backbone: pGreen2.0
  Backbone size (bp): 8552
  Vector type: Plant Expression
  Selectable markers: FAST-Red
  Tag / fusion protein: mCherry-TEV-mVenus (C terminal on backbone)
Growth in bacteria
  Bacterial resistance: Kanamycin, 50 μg/mL
  Growth temperature: 37°C
  Growth strain: DH5alpha
  Copy number: High Copy
Gene/Insert
  Gene/Insert name: None
  Tag / fusion protein: mCherry-TEV-mVenus (C terminal on backbone)
Terms and licenses: Academic/Nonprofit Terms; Industry Terms: Not Available to Industry
How to cite: pG20_mCherry_TEV_mVenus_FR was a gift from Hans-Henning Kunz (Addgene plasmid # 240663 ; http://n2t.net/addgene:240663 ; RRID:Addgene_240663)
