[The description below was written by a language model from this plasmid's Addgene catalogue record and pLannotate feature annotations shown in this document.]
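Description:
pG20_mCherry_TEV_mVenus_FR is an empty plant expression backbone built on the pGreen2.0 binary vector, designed for Agrobacterium-mediated delivery of genes that are to be fused at their C terminus to an mCherry-TEV-mVenus tandem tag. The 8,552 bp plasmid carries a high-copy ColE1/pUC-type origin and a kanamycin resistance gene (aph(3')-Ia) for propagation and selection in E. coli. It also carries the pSa origin typical of pGreen vectors, which supports replication in Agrobacterium, conventionally with replicase supplied in trans from a helper plasmid. Left and right nopaline-type T-DNA border repeats flank the region transferred into the plant genome.

Within the T-DNA, the tag module consists of mCherry followed by a short gap and then Venus, terminated by the Arabidopsis HSP18.2 terminator. The catalogue describes the linker as a TEV protease site, although the feature table does not annotate it separately. This arrangement fits the associated purification approach, in which the YFP moiety is captured on a GFP-binding matrix and protease cleavage releases the mCherry-tagged protein. Directly upstream of the tag lies a bacterial lac promoter/operator-driven mRFP1 cassette with rrnB T1 and T7Te terminators. This is probably a red-colony dropout placeholder that is replaced when a gene of interest is cloned, though the record does not say so. No plant promoter driving the fusion is annotated, and the record does not name one. Transgenic plants are identified with the FAST-Red marker, an oleosin–TagRFP fusion on the opposite strand that makes transformed seeds fluoresce red, so no antibiotic or herbicide selection is needed.
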