Features (pLannotate 1.2.2; 19 found; start..end, strand, type, name):
     63..498     +  rep_origin     pSa ori: origin of replication from bacterial plasmid pSa
    625..647     +  misc_feature   LB T-DNA repeat: left border repeat from nopaline C58 T-DNA (truncated)
   1100..1792    -  CDS            TagRFP: TagRFP is a basic (constitutively fluorescent) red fluorescent protein published in 2007, derived from Entacmaea quadricolor. It has very low acid sensitivity.
   1793..2509    -  CDS            OLEO2_BRANA: Experimental evidence at protein level: Swiss-Prot protein existence level 1. May have a structural role to stabilize the lipid body during desiccation of the seed by preventing coalescence of the oil. Probably interacts with both lipid and phospholipid moieties of lipid bodies. May also provide recognition signals for specific lipase anchorage in lipolysis during seedling growth. From Brassica napus (Rape).
   3670..3757    +  CDS            lacI (fragment): lac repressor; lacI; The lac repressor binds to the lac operator to inhibit transcription in E. coli. This inhibition can be relieved by adding lactose or isopropyl-β-D-thiogalactopyranoside (IPTG).
   3770..3791    +  protein_bind   CAP binding site: CAP binding activates transcription in the presence of cAMP. E. coli catabolite activator protein
   3806..3836    +  promoter       lac promoter: promoter for the E. coli lac operon
   3844..3860    +  protein_bind   lac operator: The lac repressor binds to the lac operator to inhibit transcription in E. coli. This inhibition can be relieved by adding lactose or isopropyl-β-D-thiogalactopyranoside (IPTG). lac repressor encoded by lacI
   3896..4570    +  CDS            mRFP1: mRFP1 is a basic (constitutively fluorescent) red fluorescent protein published in 2002, derived from Discosoma sp.. It is reported to be a somewhat slowly-maturing monomer with low acid sensitivity.
   4618..4689    +  terminator     rrnB T1 terminator: transcription terminator T1 from the E. coli rrnB gene
   4705..4732    +  terminator     T7Te terminator: phage T7 early transcription terminator
   4757..5461    +  CDS            mCherry: mCherry is a basic (constitutively fluorescent) red fluorescent protein published in 2004, derived from Discosoma sp.. It is reported to be a very rapidly-maturing monomer with low acid sensitivity.
   5495..6214    +  CDS            Venus: yellow fluorescent protein (YFP) with fast and efficient maturation (Nagai et al., 2002) mammalian codon-optimized
   6222..6470    +  terminator     HSP terminator: efficient transcription terminator from the Arabidopsis thaliana heat shock protein 18.2 gene (Nagaya et al., 2010)
   6481..6511    -  promoter       NOS promoter (fragment): nopaline synthase promoter
   6635..6659    +  misc_feature   RB T-DNA repeat: right border repeat from nopaline C58 T-DNA
   6750..7338    -  rep_origin     ori: high-copy-number ColE1/pMB1/pBR322/pUC origin of replication
   7509..8324    -  CDS            KanR: aminoglycoside phosphotransferase; aph(3')-Ia; confers resistance to kanamycin in bacteria or G418 (Geneticin®) in eukaryotes
   8509..58      +  CDS            TRA2_ECOLX (fragment) (across the origin): Protein predicted: Swiss-Prot protein existence level 4. Required for transposition of transposon Tn903. From Escherichia coli.
>Addgene plasmid #240663 | pG20_mCherry_TEV_mVenus_FR | addgene full sequence | sequence record 482841 | Addgene NGS Result
AGCTCTCATCAACCGTGGCTCCCTCACTTTCTGGCTGGATGATGGGGCGATTCAGGCGATCCCCATCCAA
CAGCCCGCCGTCGAGCGGGCTTTTTTATCCCCGGAAGCCTGTGGATAGAGGGTAGTTATCCACGTGAAAC
CGCTAATGCCCCGCAAAGCCTTGATTCACGGGGCTTTCCGGCCCGCTCCAAAAACTATCCACGTGAAATC
GCTAATCAGGGTACGTGAAATCGCTAATCGGAGTACGTGAAATCGCTAATAAGGTCACGTGAAATCGCTA
ATCAAAAAGGCACGTGAGAACGCTAATAGCCCTTTCAGATCAACAGCTTGCAAACACCCCTCGCTCCGGC
AAGTAGTTACAGCAAGTAGTATGTTCAATTAGCTTTTCAATTATGAATATATATATCAATTATTGGTCGC
CCTTGGCTTGTGGACAATGCGCTACGCGCACCGGCTCCGCCCGTGGACAACCGCAAGCGGTTGCCCACCG
TCGAGCGCCTTTGCCCACAACCCGGCGGCCGGCCGCAACAGATCGTTTTATAAATTTTTTTTTTTGAAAA
AGAAAAAGCCCGAAAGGCGGCAACCTCTCGGGCTTCTGGATTTCCGATCCCCGGAATTAGATCTTGGCAG
GATATATTGTGGTGTAACGTTATCACTAAATGGAGCAACCTACTGTTTTTGAAGTTTGGGTTGCCATGTA
ATCACTTGCAATAAATATATGTACTAATGACTGCATCGGCTTGCGTGTCTAAATTTGTAGCTTATTGAAA
ACTTTTTGTGGTTAAAGACGAATCCAGTTAACTAACATAAGTTTAACAAAACAAGACCTTTTCCATATAT
AGACCACCGTTACCAACTTACAAAGAAGCCAAATAAAGTACAACACAACACTTGCAAGTTACAAAAAGAG
AGGAAAAAAAACATGGTACCATTTGACAACATATAGAAACACACATAAACATTACTTATAACAAAAAGAT
TCAAACTCGGCTTTTATTATCTCCCCCTGATCAAATTCTAAACACTTTATTCCTCATAAACTAACTCCCC
GACATTGGAGTTATTGGACTATGACGATGACATCAGTGGGGTAAGCTCACTTGTGCCCCAGTTTGCTAGG
GAGGTCGCAGTATCTGGCCACAGCCACCTCGTGCTGCTCGACGTAGGTTTCTTTGTCGGCCTCCTTGATT
CTTTCCAGTCTGTGGTCCACATAGTAGACGCCGGGCATCTTGAGGTTCTTAGCGGGTTTCTTGGATCTGT
ATGTGGTCTTGAAGTTGCAGATCAGGTGGCCCCCGCCCACGAGCTTCAGGGCCATGTCGCTTCTGCCTTC
CAGGCCGCCGTCAGCGGGGTACAGCATCTCGGTGTTGGCCTCCCAGCCGAGTGTTTTCTTCTGCATCACA
GGGCCGTTGGATGGGAAGTTCACCCCTCTGATCTTGACGTTGTAGATGAGGCAGCCGTCCTGGAGGCTGG
TGTCCTGGGTAGCGGTCAGCACGCCCCCATCTTCGTATGTGGTGACTCTCTCCCATGTGAAGCCCTCAGG
GAAGGACTGCTTAAAGAAGTCGGGGATGCCCTGGGTGTGGTTGATGAAGGTTCTGCTGCCGTACATGAAG
CTGGTAGCCAGGATGTCGAAGGCGAAGGGGAGAGGGCCGCCCTCGACCACCTTGATTCTCATGGTCTGGG
TGCCCTCGTAGGGCTTGCCTTCGCCCTCGGATGTGCACTTGAAGTGGTGGTTGTTCACGGTGCCCTCCAT
GTACAGCTTCATGTGCATGTTCTCCTTAATCAGCTCGCTCATAGTAGTGTGCTGGCCACCACGAGTACGG
TCACGGTCATGTTCCCCACCAGTATGTTGCTGTCCGTAGTACTGAGCTCTGTCTTTCAGATCCTGAGCTT
TGCTTCCCAACTTCATCCTTGCACTGTCCAACTTGTCTGATCCCTGTGGGTGCTCTCCCGTTGCGTACCT
ATTCACAATCAATAGGTATCATACCAAGCATTTTACCTATATAGATGATATACACAGACACATTCAAGCT
AGCTAGGTCAAATTTCGTATTTAGTTAACCAAATGTTCCCTAGAATTTGCAATTTCTTATTGTTACATTT
GTTATTCGACCAAAAAAATTGATCCAAAGCTACTGGCTCAACACATGCATGCACATATTGCACAAAATTA
TGAAGTAAGATGATAAATGTGTGCTTACTTGTAAATCCAAGAGAAAACGGTTATAGCGGCAATGCCAAAC
CCTCCAGAGGAAAGAAAACCGGTGATGAGGAGTGCAACTGTGATGAGAGCCGGGACAAGGATTGGGCTGA
AGATAACGAGCAGAGGTGTTGCAACAGTCAAAGCTATGACAGTTCCAACAAGGGTAAGGCTGGAGAGAAC
AAGGAGGGAACCACCAGCTGTGACAGCAGTTGCAGCTTTAGCAATCTGCCTAGACTTGGAGTAGTCAGAT
CCTCGTCCGGACATCTGGTACTGGTCACGATCTCGGCCCATCATCGGGTACTGATCTCTGCCGATGATAT
CGTGATGGGTTCCTCTAGCTGTATCCGCCATTTTTTTGTTCTTGTTTACTAGAGAGAATGAGATTTTGAA
TGAGAGATTGATCAAAAAGATGTGTATATATTTTGGAAGAGGTAGGAGTGTTTGTTAGATATATTAAGAA
AGGAGACGAGAAGTCACGTGTCAATGGAGACATCATGCAATTGTAGGCCACGTGTTAATGGCGTCACCAT
GCAGCCGCTGCATGTGTTAACGAGAGGAGTCTATTCAAAGACACGTTTGTTTTTTGCCTAGCTCAGAATG
TGGCGTTGGCATCGAACCGAAACATAAAACGCAAAACGAACCTTTGGGCTCGTCAGTATGGGTTTGGGCC
TTCAATAGATTCCTTCTATACGGCCCACATATCCACTATTGGCAACAAAATTAGAAAAATTTAGGATTTA
GTTTTAAAATTTGTTCCGCGACATTATAAAGCTTCGACGAGTCAGTAATAAACGGCGTCAAAGTGGTTGC
AGCCGGCACACACGAGTCGTGTTTATCAACTCAAAGCACAAATACTTTTCCTCAACCTAAAAATAAGGCA
ATTAGCCAAAAACAACTTTGCGTGTAAACAACGCTCAATACACGTGTCATTTTATTATTAGCTATTGCTT
CACCGCCTTAGCTTTCTCGTGACCTAGTCGTCCTCGTCTTTTCTTCTTCTTCTTCTATAAAACAATACCC
AAAGACCTCTTCTTCTTCACAATTCAGATTTCAATTTCTCAAAATCTTAAAAACTTTCTCTCAATTCTCT
CTACCGTGATCAAGGTAAATTTCTGTGTTCCTTATTCTCTCAAAATCTTCGATTTTGTTTTCGTTCGATC
CCAATTTCGTATATGTTCTTTGGTTTAGATTCTGTTAATCTTAGATCGAAGTCGATTTTCTGGGTTTGAT
CGTTAGATATCATCTTAATTCTCGATTAGGGTTTCATAGATATCATCCGATTTGTTCAAATAATTTGAGT
TTTGTCGAATAATTACTCTTCGATTTGTGATTTCTATCTAGATCTGGTGTTAGTTTCTAGTTTGTGCGAT
CGAATTTGTCGATTAATCTGAGTTTTTCTGATTAACAGACTAGAGTTAACCGGGCTCAGGCCTGGCGCGC
CACTAGTGGATCCGATGGTGTCTTCGATTCAATACGCAAACCGCCTCTCCCCGCGCGTTGGCCGATTCAT
TAATGCAGCTGGCACGACAGGTTTCCCGACTGGAAAGCGGGCAGTGAGCGCAACGCAATTAATGTGAGTT
AGCTCACTCATTAGGCACCCCAGGCTTTACACTTTATGCTTCCGGCTCGTATGTTGTGTGGAATTGTGAG
CGGATAACAATTTCACACATACTAGAGAAAGAGGAGAAATACTAGATGGCTTCCTCCGAGGACGTTATCA
AAGAGTTCATGCGTTTCAAAGTTCGTATGGAAGGTTCCGTTAACGGTCACGAGTTCGAAATCGAAGGTGA
AGGTGAAGGTCGTCCGTACGAAGGTACCCAGACCGCTAAACTGAAAGTTACCAAAGGTGGTCCGCTGCCG
TTCGCTTGGGACATCCTGTCCCCGCAGTTCCAGTACGGTTCCAAGGCTTACGTTAAACACCCGGCTGACA
TCCCGGACTACCTGAAACTGTCCTTCCCGGAAGGTTTCAAATGGGAACGTGTTATGAACTTCGAGGACGG
TGGTGTTGTTACCGTTACCCAGGACTCCTCCCTGCAAGACGGTGAGTTCATCTACAAAGTTAAACTGCGT
GGTACCAACTTCCCGTCCGACGGTCCGGTTATGCAGAAAAAAACGATGGGTTGGGAAGCATCCACCGAAC
GTATGTACCCGGAGGACGGTGCTCTGAAAGGTGAAATCAAAATGCGTCTGAAACTGAAAGACGGTGGTCA
CTACGACGCTGAAGTTAAAACCACCTACATGGCTAAAAAACCGGTTCAGCTGCCGGGTGCTTACAAAACC
GACATCAAACTGGACATCACCTCCCACAACGAGGACTACACCATCGTTGAACAGTACGAACGTGCTGAAG
GTCGTCACTCCACCGGTGCTTAATAACGCTGATAGTGCTAGTGTAGATCGCTACTAGAGCCAGGCATCAA
ATAAAACGAAAGGCTCAGTCGAAAGACTGGGCCTTTCGTTTTATCTGTTGTTTGTCGGTGAACGCTCTCT
ACTAGAGTCACACTGGCTCACCTTCGGGTGGGCCTTTCTGCGTTTATAGAAGACACTGGACCCGGGGTGA
GCAAGGGCGAGGAGGATAACATGGCCATCATCAAGGAGTTCATGCGCTTCAAGGTGCACATGGAGGGCTC
CGTGAACGGCCACGAGTTCGAGATCGAGGGCGAGGGCGAGGGCCGCCCCTACGAGGGCACCCAGACCGCC
AAGCTGAAGGTGACCAAGGGTGGCCCCCTGCCCTTCGCCTGGGACATCCTGTCCCCTCAGTTCATGTACG
GCTCCAAGGCCTACGTGAAGCACCCCGCCGACATCCCCGACTACTTGAAGCTGTCCTTCCCCGAGGGCTT
CAAGTGGGAGCGCGTGATGAACTTCGAGGACGGCGGCGTGGTGACCGTGACCCAGGACTCCTCCCTGCAG
GACGGCGAGTTCATCTACAAGGTGAAGCTGCGCGGCACCAACTTCCCCTCCGACGGCCCCGTAATGCAGA
AGAAAACGATGGGCTGGGAGGCCTCCTCCGAGCGGATGTACCCCGAGGACGGCGCCCTGAAGGGCGAGAT
CAAGCAGAGGCTGAAGCTGAAGGACGGCGGCCACTACGACGCTGAGGTCAAGACCACCTACAAGGCCAAG
AAGCCCGTGCAGCTGCCCGGCGCCTACAACGTCAACATCAAGTTGGACATCACCTCCCACAACGAGGACT
ACACCATCGTGGAACAGTACGAACGCGCCGAGGGCCGCCACTCCACCGGCGGCATGGACGAGCTGTACAA
GTCCGGGAGTGAGAACCTCTACTTCCAAGGCTCCATGGTGAGCAAGGGCGAGGAGCTGTTCACCGGGGTG
GTGCCCATCCTGGTCGAGCTGGACGGCGACGTAAACGGCCACAAGTTCAGCGTGTCCGGCGAGGGCGAGG
GCGATGCCACCTACGGCAAGCTGACCCTGAAGCTGATCTGCACCACCGGCAAGCTGCCCGTGCCCTGGCC
CACCCTCGTGACCACCCTGGGCTACGGCCTGCAGTGCTTCGCCCGCTACCCCGACCACATGAAGCAGCAC
GACTTCTTCAAGTCCGCCATGCCCGAAGGCTACGTCCAGGAGCGCACCATCTTCTTCAAGGACGACGGCA
ACTACAAGACCCGCGCCGAGGTGAAGTTCGAGGGCGACACCCTGGTGAACCGCATCGAGCTGAAGGGCAT
CGACTTCAAGGAGGACGGCAACATCCTGGGGCACAAGCTGGAGTACAACTACAACAGCCACAACGTCTAT
ATCACCGCCGACAAGCAGAAGAACGGCATCAAGGCCAACTTCAAGATCCGCCACAACATCGAGGACGGCG
GCGTGCAGCTCGCCGACCACTACCAGCAGAACACCCCCATCGGCGACGGCCCCGTGCTGCTGCCCGACAA
CCACTACCTGAGCTACCAGTCCGCCCTGAGCAAAGACCCCAACGAGAAGCGCGATCACATGGTCCTGCTG
GAGTTCGTGACCGCCGCCGGGATCACTCTCGGCATGGACGAGCTGTACAAGTAAGAGCTCATATGAAGAT
GAAGATGAAATATTTGGTGTGTCAAATAAATAGCTTGTGTGCTTAAGTTTGTGTTTTTTTCTTGGCTTGT
TGTGTTATGAATTTGTGGCTTTTTCTAATATTAAATGAATGTAAGATCTCATTATAATGAATAAACAAAT
GTTTCTATAATCCATTGTGAATGTTTTGTTGGATCTCTTCTGCAGCATATAACTACTGTATGTGCTATGG
TATGGACTATGGAATATGATTAAAGATAAGGAATTCAGATCGGCTGAGTGGCTCCTTCAACGTTGCGGTT
CTGTCAGTTCCAAACGTAAAACGGCTTGTCCCGCGTCATCGGCGGGGGTCATAACGTGACTCCCTTAATT
CTCCGCTCATGATCAGATTGTCGTTTCCCGCCTTCAGTTTAAACTATCAGTGTTTGACAGGATATATTGG
CGGGTAAACTAAGTCGCTGTATGTGTTTGTTTGAGATCTCATGTGAGCAAAAGGCCAGCAAAAGGCCAGG
AACCGTAAAAAGGCCGCGTTGCTGGCGTTTTTCCATAGGCTCCGCCCCCCTGACGAGCATCACAAAAATC
GACGCTCAAGTCAGAGGTGGCGAAACCCGACAGGACTATAAAGATACCAGGCGTTTCCCCCTGGAAGCTC
CCTCGTGCGCTCTCCTGTTCCGACCCTGCCGCTTACCGGATACCTGTCCGCCTTTCTCCCTTCGGGAAGC
GTGGCGCTTTCTCATAGCTCACGCTGTAGGTATCTCAGTTCGGTGTAGGTCGTTCGCTCCAAGCTGGGCT
GTGTGCACGAACCCCCCGTTCAGCCCGACCGCTGCGCCTTATCCGGTAACTATCGTCTTGAGTCCAACCC
GGTAAGACACGACTTATCGCCACTGGCAGCAGCCACTGGTAACAGGATTAGCAGAGCGAGGTATGTAGGC
GGTGCTACAGAGTTCTTGAAGTGGTGGCCTAACTACGGCTACACTAGAAGAACAGTATTTGGTATCTGCG
CTCTGCTGAAGCCAGTTACCTTCGGAAGAAGAGTTGGTAGCTCTTGATCCGGCAAACAAACCACCGCTGG
TAGCGGTGGTTTTTTTGTTTGCAAGCAGCAGATTACGCGCAGAAAAAAAGGATCTCAAGAAGATCCTTTG
ATCTTTTCTACGGGGTCTGACGCTCAGTGGAACGAAAACTCACGTTAAGGGATTTTGGTCATGAGATTAT
CAAAAAGGATCTTCACCTAGATCCTTTTAAATTAAAAATGAAGTTTTAAATCAATCTAAAGTATATATGT
GTAACATTGGTCTAGTGATTAGAAAAACTCATCGAGCATCAAATGAAACTGCAATTTATTCATATCAGGA
TTATCAATACCATATTTTTGAAAAAGCCGTTTCTGTAATGAAGGAGAAAACTCACCGAGGCAGTTCCATA
GGATGGCAAGATCCTGGTATCGGTCTGCGATTCCGACTCGTCCAACATCAATACAACCTATTAATTTCCC
CTCGTCAAAAATAAGGTTATCAAGTGAGAAATCACCATGAGTGACGACTGAATCCGGTGAGAATGGCAAA
AGTTTATGCATTTCTTTCCAGACTTGTTCAACAGGCCAGCCATTACGCTCGTCATCAAAATCACTCGCAT
CAACCAAACCGTTATTCATTCGTGATTGCGCCTGAGCGAGACGAAATACGCGATCGCTGTTAAAAGGACA
ATTACAAACAGGAATCGAATGCAACCGGCGCAGGAACACTGCCAGCGCATCAACAATATTTTCACCTGAA
TCAGGATATTCTTCTAATACCTGGAATGCTGTTTTCCCTGGGATCGCAGTGGTGAGTAACCATGCATCAT
CAGGAGTACGGATAAAATGCTTGATGGTCGGAAGAGGCATAAATTCCGTCAGCCAGTTTAGTCTGACCAT
CTCATCTGTAACATCATTGGCAACGCTACCTTTGCCATGTTTCAGAAACAACTCTGGCGCATCGGGCTTC
CCATACAATCGGTAGATTGTCGCACCTGATTGCCCGACATTATCGCGAGCCCATTTATACCCATATAAAT
CAGCATCCATGTTGGAATTTAATCGCGGCCTTGAGCAAGACGTTTCCCGTTGAATATGGCTCATAACACC
CCTTGTATTACTGTTTATGTAAGCAGACAGTTTTATTGTTCATGATGATATATTTTTATCTTGTGCAATG
TAACATCAGAGATTTTGAGACACAACGTGGCTTTGTTGAATAAATCGAACTTTTGCTGAGTTGAAGGATC
AGATCACGCATCTTCCCGACAACGCAGACCGTTCCGTGGCAAAGCAAAAGTTCAAAATCACCAACTGGTC
CACCTACAACAA
